>Addgene plasmid #102371 | UBI10:RFP-RabG3B-CA | addgene full sequence | sequence record 197532 | Addgene NGS Result
TCAGACCCCGTAGAAAAGATCAAAGGATCTTCTTGAGATCCTTTTTTTCTGCGCGTAATCTGCTGCTTGC
AAACAAAAAAACCACCGCTACCAGCGGTGGTTTGTTTGCCGGATCAAGAGCTACCAACTCTTTTTCCGAA
GGTAACTGGCTTCAGCAGAGCGCAGATACCAAATACTGTCCTTCTAGTGTAGCCGTAGTTAGGCCACCAC
TTCAAGAACTCTGTAGCACCGCCTACATACCTCGCTCTGCTAATCCTGTTACCAGTGGCTGCTGCCAGTG
GCGATAAGTCGTGTCTTACCGGGTTGGACTCAAGACGATAGTTACCGGATAAGGCGCAGCGGTCGGGCTG
AACGGGGGGTTCGTGCACACAGCCCAGCTTGGAGCGAACGACCTACACCGAACTGAGATACCTACAGCGT
GAGCTATGAGAAAGCGCCACGCTTCCCGAAGGGAGAAAGGCGGACAGGTATCCGGTAAGCGGCAGGGTCG
GAACAGGAGAGCGCACGAGGGAGCTTCCAGGGGGAAACGCCTGGTATCTTTATAGTCCTGTCGGGTTTCG
CCACCTCTGACTTGAGCGTCGATTTTTGTGATGCTCGTCAGGGGGGCGGAGCCTATGGAAAAACGCCAGC
AACGCGGCCTTTTTACGGTTCCTGGCCTTTTGCTGGCCTTTTGCTCACATGTTCTTTCCTGCGTTATCCC
CTGATTCTGTGGATAACCGTATTACCGCCTTTGAGTGAGCTGATACCGCTCGCCGCAGCCGAACGACCGA
GCGCAGCGAGTCAGTGAGCGAGGAAGCGGAAGAGCGCCTGATGCGGTATTTTCTCCTTACGCATCTGTGC
GGTATTTCACACCGCATATGGTGCACTCTCAGTACAATCTGCTCTGATGCCGCATAGTTAAGCCAGTATA
CACTCCGCTATCGCTACGTGACTGGGTCATGGCTGCGCCCCGACACCCGCCAACACCCGCTGACGCGCCC
TGACGGGCTTGTCTGCTCCCGGCATCCGCTTACAGACAAGCTGTGACCGTCTCCGGGAGCTGCATGTGTC
AGAGGTTTTCACCGTCATCACCGAAACGCGCGAGGCAGGGTGCCTTGATGTGGGCGCCGGCGGTCGAGTG
GCGACGGCGCGGCTTGTCCGCGCCCTGGTAGATTGCCTGGCCCTAGGCCAGCCATTTTTGAGCGGCCAGC
GGCCGCGATAGGCCGACGCGAAGCGGCGGGGCGTAGGGAGCGCAGCGACCGAAGGGTAGGCGCTTTTTGC
AGCTCTTCGGCTGTGCGCTGGCCAGACAGTTATGCACAGGCCAGGCGGGTTTTAAGAGTTTTAATAAGTT
TTAAAGAGTTTTAGGCGGAAAAATCGCCTTTTTTCTCTTTTATATCAGTCACTTACATGTGTGACCGGTT
CCCAATGTACGGCTTTGGGTTCCCAATGTACGGGTTCCGGTTCCCAATGTACGGCTTTGGGTTCCCAATG
TACGTGCTATCCACAGGAAAGAGACCTTTTCGACCTTTTTCCCCTGCTAGGGCAATTTGCCCTAGCATCT
GCTCCGTACATTAGGAACCGGCGGATGCTTCGCCCTCGATCAGGTTGCGGTAGCGCATGACTAGGATCGG
GCCAGCCTGCCCCGCCTCCTCCTTCAAATCGTACTCCGGCAGGTCATTTGACCCGATCAGCTTGCGCACG
GTGAAACAGAACTTCTTGAACTCTCCGGCGCTGCCACTGCGTTCGTAGATCGTCTTGAACAACCATCTGG
CTTCTGCCTTGCCTGCGGCGCGGCGTGCCAGGCGGTAGAGAAAACGGCCGATGCCGGGATCGATCAAAAA
GTAATCGGGGTGAACCGTCAGCACGTCCGGGTTCTTGCCTTCTGTGATCTCGCGGTACATCCAATCAGCT
AGCTCGATCTCGATGTACTCCGGCCGCCCGGTTTCGCTCTTTACGATCTTGTAGCGGCTAATCAAGGCTT
CACCCTCGGATACCGTCACCAGGCGGCCGTTCTTGGCCTTCTTCGTACGCTGCATGGCAACGTGCGTGGT
GTTTAACCGAATGCAGGTTTCTACCAGGTCGTCTTTCTGCTTTCCGCCATCGGCTCGCCGGCAGAACTTG
AGTACGTCCGCAACGTGTGGACGGAACACGCGGCCGGGCTTGTCTCCCTTCCCTTCCCGGTATCGGTTCA
TGGATTCGGTTAGATGGGAAACCGCCATCAGTACCAGGTCGTAATCCCACACACTGGCCATGCCGGCCGG
CCCTGCGGAAACCTCTACGTGCCCGTCTGGAAGCTCGTAGCGGATCACCTCGCCAGCTCGTCGGTCACGC
TTCGACAGACGGAAAACGGCCACGTCCATGATGCTGCGACTATCGCGGGTGCCCACGTCATAGAGCATCG
GAACGAAAAAATCTGGTTGCTCGTCGCCCTTGGGCGGCTTCCTAATCGACGGCGCACCGGCTGCCGGCGG
TTGCCGGGATTCTTTGCGGATTCGATCAGCGGCCGCTTGCCACGATTCACCGGGGCGTGCTTCTGCCTCG
ATGCGTTGCCGCTGGGCGGCCTGCGCGGCCTTCAACTTCTCCACCAGGTCATCACCCAGCGCCGCGCCGA
TTTGTACCGGGCCGGATGGTTTGCGACCGCTCACGCCGATTCCTCGGGCTTGGGGGTTCCAGTGCCATTG
CAGGGCCGGCAGACAACCCAGCCGCTTACGCCTGGCCAACCGCCCGTTCCTCCACACATGGGGCATTCCA
CGGCGTCGGTGCCTGGTTGTTCTTGATTTTCCATGCCGCCTCCTTTAGCCGCTAAAATTCATCTACTCAT
TTATTCATTTGCTCATTTACTCTGGTAGCTGCGCGATGTATTCAGATAGCAGCTCGGTAATGGTCTTGCC
TTGGCGTACCGCGTACATCTTCAGCTTGGTGTGATCCTCCGCCGGCAACTGAAAGTTGACCCGCTTCATG
GCTGGCGTGTCTGCCAGGCTGGCCAACGTTGCAGCCTTGCTGCTGCGTGCGCTCGGACGGCCGGCACTTA
GCGTGTTTGTGCTTTTGCTCATTTTCTCTTTACCTCATTAACTCAAATGAGTTTTGATTTAATTTCAGCG
GCCAGCGCCTGGACCTCGCGGGCAGCGTCGCCCTCGGGTTCTGATTCAAGAACGGTTGTGCCGGCGGCGG
CAGTGCCTGGGTAGCTCACGCGCTGCGTGATACGGGACTCAAGAATGGGCAGCTCGTACCCGGCCAGCGC
CTCGGCAACCTCACCGCCGATGCGCGTGCCTTTGATCGCCCGCGACACGACAAAGGCCGCTTGTAGCCTT
CCATCCGTGACCTCAATGCGCTGCTTAACCAGCTCCACCAGGTCGGCGGTGGCCCATATGTCGTAAGGGC
TTGGCTGCACCGGAATCAGCACGAAGTCGGCTGCCTTGATCGCGGACACAGCCAAGTCCGCCGCCTGGGG
CGCTCCGTCGATCACTACGAAGTCGCGCCGGCCGATGGCCTTCACGTCGCGGTCAATCGTCGGGCGGTCG
ATGCCGACAACGGTTAGCGGTTGATCTTCCCGCACGGCCGCCCAATCGCGGGCACTGCCCTGGGGATCGG
AATCGACTAACAGAACATCGGCCCCGGCGAGTTGCAGGGCGCGGGCTAGATGGGTTGCGATGGTCGTCTT
GCCTGACCCGCCTTTCTGGTTAAGTACAGCGATAACCTTCATGCGTTCCCCTTGCGTATTTGTTTATTTA
CTCATCGCATCATATACGCAGCGACCGCATGACGCAAGCTGTTTTACTCAAATACACATCACCTTTTTAG
ACGGCGGCGCTCGGTTTCTTCAGCGGCCAAGCTGGCCGGCCAGGCCGCCAGCTTGGCATCAGACAAACCG
GCCAGGATTTCATGCAGCCGCACGGTTGAGACGTGCGCGGGCGGCTCGAACACGTACCCGGCCGCGATCA
TCTCCGCCTCGATCTCTTCGGTAATGAAAAACGGTTCGTCCTGGCCGTCCTGGTGCGGTTTCATGCTTGT
TCCTCTTGGCGTTCATTCTCGGCGGCCGCCAGGGCGTCGGCCTCGGTCAATGCGTCCTCACGGAAGGCAC
CGCGCCGCCTGGCCTCGGTGGGCGTCACTTCCTCGCTGCGCTCAAGTGCGCGGTACAGGGTCGAGCGATG
CACGCCAAGCAGTGCAGCCGCCTCTTTCACGGTGCGGCCTTCCTGGTCGATCAGCTCGCGGGCGTGCGCG
ATCTGTGCCGGGGTGAGGGTAGGGCGGGGGCCAAACTTCACGCCTCGGGCCTTGGCGGCCTCGCGCCCGC
TCCGGGTGCGGTCGATGATTAGGGAACGCTCGAACTCGGCAATGCCGGCGAACACGGTCAACACCATGCG
GCCGGCCGGCGTGGTGGTGTCGGCCCACGGCTCTGCCAGGCTACGCAGGCCCGCGCCGGCCTCCTGGATG
CGCTCGGCAATGTCCAGTAGGTCGCGGGTGCTGCGGGCCAGGCGGTCTAGCCTGGTCACTGTCACAACGT
CGCCAGGGCGTAGGTGGTCAAGCATCCTGGCCAGCTCCGGGCGGTCGCGCCTGGTGCCGGTGATCTTCTC
GGAAAACAGCTTGGTGCAGCCGGCCGCGTGCAGTTCGGCCCGTTGGTTGGTCAAGTCCTGGTCGTCGGTG
CTGACGCGGGCATAGCCCAGCAGGCCAGCGGCGGCGCTCTTGTTCATGGCGTAATGTCTCCGGTTCTAGT
CGCAAGTATTCTACTTTATGCGACTAAAACACGCGACAAGAAAACGCCAGGAAAAGGGCAGGGCGGCAGC
CTGTCGCGTAACTTAGGACTTGTGCGACATGTCGTTTTCAGAAGACGGCTGCACTGAACGTCAGAAGCCG
ACTGCACTATAGCAGCGGAGGGGTTGGATCAAAGTACTTTAAAGTACTTTAAAGTACTTTAAAGTACTTT
GATCCCGAGGGGAACCCTGTGGTTGGCATGCACATACAAATGGACGAACGGATAAACCTTTTCACGCCCT
TTTAAATATCCGATTATTCTAATAAACGCTCTTTTCTCTTAGGTTTACCCGCCAATATATCCTGTCAAAC
ACTGATAGTTTAAACTGAAGGCGGGAAACGACAATCTGATCCAAGCTCAAGCTGCTCTAGCCAATACGCA
AACCGCCTCTCCCCGCGCGTTGGCCGATTCATTAATGCAGCTGGCACGACAGGTTTCCCGACTGGAAAGC
GGGCAGTGAGCGCAACGCAATTAATGTGAGTTAGCTCACTCATTAGGCACCCCAGGCTTTACACTTTATG
CTTCCGGCTCGTATGTTGTGTGGAATTGTGAGCGGATAACAATTTCACACAGGAAACAGCTATGACATGA
TTACGAATTCGAGCTCGGTACCCGACGAGTCAGTAATAAACGGCGTCAAAGTGGTTGCAGCCGGCACACA
CGAGTCGTGTTTATCAACTCAAAGCACAAATACTTTTCCTCAACCTAAAAATAAGGCAATTAGCCAAAAA
CAACTTTGCGTGTAAACAACGCTCAATACACGTGTCATTTTATTATTAGCTATTGCTTCACCGCCTTAGC
TTTCTCGTGACCTAGTCGTCCTCGTCTTTTCTTCTTCTTCTTCTATAAAACAATACCCAAAGAGCTCTTC
TTCTTCACAATTCAGATTTCAATTTCTCAAAATCTTAAAAACTTTCTCTCAATTCTCTCTACCGTGATCA
AGGTAAATTTCTGTGTTCCTTATTCTCTCAAAATCTTCGATTTTGTTTTCGTTCGATCCCAATTTCGTAT
ATGTTCTTTGGTTTAGATTCTGTTAATCTTAGATCGAAGACGATTTTCTGGGTTTGATCGTTAGATATCA
TCTTAATTCTCGATTAGGGTTTCATAGATATCATCCGATTTGTTCAAATAATTTGAGTTTTGTCGAATAA
TTACTCTTCGATTTGTGATTTCTATCTAGATCTGGTGTTAGTTTCTAGTTTGTGCGATCGAATTTGTAGA
TTAATCTGAGTTTTTCTGATTAACACTCGAGTGCGGGATCCTCTAGAACTAGTATGGCCTCCTCCGAGGA
CGTCATCAAGGAGTTCATGCGCTTCAAGGTGCGCATGGAGGGCTCCGTGAACGGCCACGAGTTCGAGATC
GAGGGCGAGGGCGAGGGCCGCCCCTACGAGGGCACCCAGACCGCCAAGCTGAAGGTGACCAAGGGCGGCC
CCCTGCCCTTCGCCTGGGACATCCTGTCCCCTCAGTTCCAGTACGGCTCCAAGGCCTACGTGAAGCACCC
CGCCGACATCCCCGACTACTTGAAGCTGTCCTTCCCCGAGGGCTTCAAGTGGGAGCGCGTGATGAACTTC
GAGGACGGCGGCGTGGTGACCGTGACCCAGGACTCCTCCCTGCAGGACGGCGAGTTCATCTACAAGGTGA
AGCTGCGCGGCACCAACTTCCCCTCCGACGGCCCCGTAATGCAGAAGAAGACCATGGGCTGGGAGGCCTC
CACCGAGCGGATGTACCCCGAGGACGGCGCCCTGAAGGGCGAGATCAAGATGAGGCTGAAGCTGAAGGAC
GGCGGCCACTACGACGCCGAGGTCAAGACCACCTACATGGCCAAGAAGCCCGTGCAGCTGCCCGGCGCCT
ACAAGACCGACATCAAGCTGGACATCACCTCCCACAACGAGGACTACACCATCGTGGAACAGTACGAGCG
CGCCGAGGGCCGCCACTCCACCGGCGCCCAATTGTTAATCACAAGTTTGTACAAAAAAGCAGGCTTCATG
TCGACGCGAAGACGAACTTTACTCAAAGTTATAATTCTTGGAGACAGCGGGGTTGGCAAAACATCGTTGA
TGAATCAATATGTGAATAACAAGTTTAGTCAACAGTACAAAGCTACGATCGGAGCTGATTTTGTCACTAA
GGAGCTTCAAATTGATGACAGGCTTGTCACATTGCAAATATGGGACACTGCTGGGCTAGAGAGGTTTCAA
AGTCTTGGTGTTGCTTTCTATAGAGGTGCAGATTGTTGTGTTCTTGTCTATGATGTGAATCACTTGAAGT
CATTTGAATCTCTCGACAATTGGCACAACGAGTTTCTTACACGGGCTAGTCCACGTGACCCAATGGCATT
CCCTTTTATACTTCTTGGTAATAAGGTTGATATTGATGGAGGAAATAGCCGAGTGGTATCTGAGAAGAAG
GCTAGAGAATGGTGTGCTGAAAAGGGAAACATAGTCTATTTCGAGACATCGGCTAAAGAAGATTACAATG
TCGATGACTCCTTCTTGTGCATCACAAAACTTGCCCTTGCAAATGAACGCGACCAAGATATATATTTCCA
GCCAGATACTGGTTCGGTGCCTGAGCAAAGAGGAGGTTGTGCTTGCTGAGACCCAGCTTTCTTGTACAAA
GTGGTGATTAAGCGGCCATGCTAGAGTCCGCAAAAATCACCAGTCTCTCTCTACAAATCTATCTCTCTCT
ATTTTTCTCCAGAATAATGTGTGAGTAGTTCCCAGATAAGGGAATTAGGGTTCTTATAGGGTTTCGCTCA
TGTGTTGAGCATATAAGAAACCCTTAGTATGTATTTGTATTTGTAAAATACTTCTATCAATAAAATTTCT
AATTCCTAAAACCAAAATCCAGTGACCTGCAGGCATGCGACGTCGGGCCCTCTAGAGGATCCCCGGGTAC
CGCGAATTATCGATCATGAGCGGAGAATTAAGGGAGTCACGTTATGACCCCCGCCGATGACGCGGGACAA
GCCGTTTTACGTTTGGAACTGACAGAACCGCAACGTTGAAGGAGCCACTGAGCCGCGGGTTTCTGGAGTT
TAATGAGCTAAGCACATACGTCAGAAACCATTATTGCGCGTTCAAAAGTCGCCTAAGGTCACTATCAGCT
AGCAAATATTTCTTGTCAAAAATGCTCCACTGACGTTCCATAAATTCCCCTCGGTATCCAATTAGAGTCT
CATATTCACTCTCAACTCGATCGAGGGGATCTACCATGAGCCCAGAACGACGCCCGGCCGACATCCGCCG
TGCCACCGAGGCGGACATGCCGGCGGTCTGCACCATCGTCAACCACTACATCGAGACAAGCACGGTCAAC
TTCCGTACCGAGCCGCAGGAACCGCAGGAGTGGACGGACGACCTCGTCCGTCTGCGGGAGCGCTATCCCT
GGCTCGTCGCCGAGGTGGACGGCGAGGTCGCCGGCATCGCCTACGCGGGTCCCTGGAAGGCACGCAACGC
CTACGACTGGACGGCCGAGTCGACCGTGTACGTCTCCCCCCGCCACCAGCGGACGGGACTGGGCTCCACG
CTCTACACCCACCTGCTGAAGTCCCTGGAGGCACAGGGCTTCAAGAGCGTGGTCGCTGTCATCGGGCTGC
CCAACGACCCGAGCGTGCGCATGCACGAGGCGCTCGGATATGCCCCCCGCGGCATGCTGCGGGCGGCCGG
CTTCAAGCACGGGAACTGGCATGACGTGGGTTTCTGGCAGCTGGACTTCAGCCTGCCGGTGCCGCCCCGT
CCGGTCCTGCCCGTCACCGAAATCTGATGACCCCTAGAGTCAAGCAGATCGTTCAAACATTTGGCAATAA
AGTTTCTTAAGATTGAATCCTGTTGCCGGTCTTGCGATGATTATCATATAATTTCTGTTGAATTACGTTA
AGCATGTAATAATTAACATGTAATGCATGACGTTATTTATGAGATGGGTTTTTATGATTAGAGTCCCGCA
ATTATACATTTAATACGCGATAGAAAACAAAATATAGCGCGCAAACTAGGATAAATTATCGCGCGCGGTG
TCATCTATGTTACTAGATCGACCGGCATGCAAGCTGATAATTCAATTCGGCGTTAATTCAGTACATTAAA
AACGTCCGCAATGTGTTATTAAGTTGTCTAAGCGTCAATTTGTTTACACCACAATATATCCTGCCACCAG
CCAGCCAACAGCTCCCCGACCGGCAGCTCGGCACAAAATCACCACTCGATACAGGCAGCCCATCAGTCCG
GGACGGCGTCAGCGGGAGAGCCGTTGTAAGGCGGCAGACTTTGCTCATGTTACCGATGCTATTCGGAAGA
ACGGCAACTAAGCTGCCGGGTTTGAAACACGGATGATCTCGCGGAGGGTAGCATGTTGATTGTAACGATG
ACAGAGCGTTGCTGCCTGTGATCAATTCGGGCACGAACCCAGTGGACATAAGCCTGTTCGGTTCGTAAGC
TGTAATGCAAGTAGCGTATGCGCTCACGCAACTGGTCCAGAACCTTGACCGAACGCAGCGGTGGTAACGG
CGCAGTGGCGGTTTTCATGGCTTGTTATGACTGTTTTTTTGGGGTACAGTCTATGCCTCGGGCATCCAAG
CAGCAAGCGCGTTACGCCGTGGGTCGATGTTTGATGTTATGGAGCAGCAACGATGTTACGCAGCAGGGCA
GTCGCCCTAAAACAAAGTTAAACATCATGGGGGAAGCGGTGATCGCCGAAGTATCGACTCAACTATCAGA
GGTAGTTGGCGTCATCGAGCGCCATCTCGAACCGACGTTGCTGGCCGTACATTTGTACGGCTCCGCAGTG
GATGGCGGCCTGAAGCCACACAGTGATATTGATTTGCTGGTTACGGTGACCGTAAGGCTTGATGAAACAA
CGCGGCGAGCTTTGATCAACGACCTTTTGGAAACTTCGGCTTCCCCTGGAGAGAGCGAGATTCTCCGCGC
TGTAGAAGTCACCATTGTTGTGCACGACGACATCATTCCGTGGCGTTATCCAGCTAAGCGCGAACTGCAA
TTTGGAGAATGGCAGCGCAATGACATTCTTGCAGGTATCTTCGAGCCAGCCACGATCGACATTGATCTGG
CTATCTTGCTGACAAAAGCAAGAGAACATAGCGTTGCCTTGGTAGGTCCAGCGGCGGAGGAACTCTTTGA
TCCGGTTCCTGAACAGGATCTATTTGAGGCGCTAAATGAAACCTTAACGCTATGGAACTCGCCGCCCGAC
TGGGCTGGCGATGAGCGAAATGTAGTGCTTACGTTGTCCCGCATTTGGTACAGCGCAGTAACCGGCAAAA
TCGCGCCGAAGGATGTCGCTGCCGACTGGGCAATGGAGCGCCTGCCGGCCCAGTATCAGCCCGTCATACT
TGAAGCTAGACAGGCTTATCTTGGACAAGAAGAAGATCGCTTGGCCTCGCGCGCAGATCAGTTGGAAGAA
TTTGTCCACTACGTGAAAGGCGAGATCACCAAGGTAGTCGGCAAATAATGTCTAGCTAGAAATTCGTTCA
AGCCGACGCCGCTTCGCGGCGCGGCTTAACTCAAGCGTTAGATGCACTAAGCACATAATTGCTCACAGCC
AAACTATCAGGTCAAGTCTGCTTTTATTATTTTTAAGCGTGCATAATAAGCCCTACACAAATTGGGAGAT
ATATCATGCATGACCAAAATCCCTTAACGTGAGTTTTCGTTCCACTGAGCG
Features (pLannotate 1.2.2; 26 found; start..end, strand, type, name):
     33..621     +  rep_origin     ori: high-copy-number ColE1/pMB1/pBR322/pUC origin of replication
    807..947     -  misc_feature   bom: basis of mobility region from pBR322
   1049..1088    -  CDS            rop (fragment): Rop protein, which maintains plasmids at low copy number; rop
   1291..1485    -  rep_origin     pVS1 oriV: origin of replication for the Pseudomonas plasmid pVS1 (Heeb et al., 2000)
   1551..2624    -  CDS            pVS1 RepA: replication protein from the Pseudomonas plasmid pVS1 (Heeb et al., 2000)
   3053..3682    -  CDS            pVS1 StaA: stability protein from the Pseudomonas plasmid pVS1 (Heeb et al., 2000)
   4242..4643    -  CDS            Y4CG_SINFN (fragment): Protein inferred from homology: Swiss-Prot protein existence level 3. From Sinorhizobium fredii (strain NBRC 101917 / NGR234).
   5013..5037    -  misc_feature   RB T-DNA repeat: right border repeat from nopaline C58 T-DNA
   5101..5189    +  CDS            lacI (fragment): lac repressor; lacI; The lac repressor binds to the lac operator to inhibit transcription in E. coli. This inhibition can be relieved by adding lactose or isopropyl-β-D-thiogalactopyranoside (IPTG).
   5202..5223    +  protein_bind   CAP binding site: CAP binding activates transcription in the presence of cAMP. E. coli catabolite activator protein
   5238..5268    +  promoter       lac promoter: promoter for the E. coli lac operon
   5276..5292    +  protein_bind   lac operator: The lac repressor binds to the lac operator to inhibit transcription in E. coli. This inhibition can be relieved by adding lactose or isopropyl-β-D-thiogalactopyranoside (IPTG). lac repressor encoded by lacI
   5325..5344    +  misc_feature   MCS (fragment): pUC18/19 multiple cloning site
   6004..6678    +  CDS            mRFP1: mRFP1 is a basic (constitutively fluorescent) red fluorescent protein published in 2002, derived from Discosoma sp.. It is reported to be a somewhat slowly-maturing monomer with low acid sensitivity.
   6691..6715    +  protein_bind   attB1: mutant version of attB; recombination site for the Gateway® BP reaction BP Clonase™
   6718..7326    +  CDS            RABG3B: RAG3B_ARATH - Also known as RAB7, RAB75. Experimental evidence at protein level: Swiss-Prot protein existence level 1. Intracellular vesicle trafficking and protein transport. Functions in autophagy. Involved in xylem and tracheary element differentiation. From Arabidopsis thaliana (Mouse-ear cress).
   7331..7355    -  protein_bind   attB2: mutant version of attB; recombination site for the Gateway® BP reaction BP Clonase™
   7424..7583    +  polyA_signal   CaMV poly(A) signal (fragment): cauliflower mosaic virus polyadenylation signal
   7610..7632    -  misc_feature   MCS (fragment): pUC18/19 multiple cloning site
   7725..7904    +  promoter       NOS promoter: nopaline synthase promoter
   7946..8494    +  CDS            bar: PAT_STRHY - Experimental evidence at protein level: Swiss-Prot protein existence level 1. Inactivates phosphinothricin (PPT) by transfer of an acetyl group from acetyl CoA. Can also acetylate demethylphosphinothricin but not PTT or glutamate. This enzyme is an effector of phosphinothricin tripeptide (PTT or bialaphos) resistance. From Streptomyces hygroscopicus. Introduced by genetic manipulation and expressed in glufosinate-tolerant maize by Dekalb Genetics.
   8517..8769    +  terminator     NOS terminator: nopaline synthase terminator and poly(A) signal
   8862..8886    -  misc_feature   LB T-DNA repeat: left border repeat from nopaline C58 T-DNA
   9145..9168    +  promoter       Pc promoter (fragment): intI1 (promoter lies within the coding sequence); class 1 integron promoter
   9344..9400    +  CDS            GmR (fragment): gentamycin acetyltransferase; aacC1; confers resistance to gentamycin
   9411..10198   +  CDS            SmR (fragment): aminoglycoside adenylyltransferase (Murphy, 1985); aadA; confers resistance to spectinomycin and streptomycin
