[The description below was written by a language model from this plasmid's Addgene catalogue record and pLannotate feature annotations shown in this document.]
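Description:
UBI10:RFP-RabG3B-CA is a binary T-DNA plasmid for plant expression, built on the Gateway-compatible pUBN-RFP backbone. It carries two replication systems: a ColE1/pMB1-type origin (with the pBR322 bom region) for propagation in E. coli, and the pVS1 origin with its RepA replication and StaA stability genes, an arrangement generally used for maintenance in Agrobacterium. Bacterial selection is by spectinomycin, matching the annotated aadA (SmR) aminoglycoside adenylyltransferase gene that lies outside the T-DNA borders.

Between the nopaline-type right and left border repeats sits the expression cassette. The catalogue entry names the Ubi10 promoter as the driver. It is not annotated in the feature table, although an unannotated stretch lies upstream of the mRFP1 coding sequence where it would be expected. mRFP1 is followed by attB1, the Arabidopsis thaliana RABG3B (AT1G22740, also called RAB7/RAB75) coding sequence, attB2 and a CaMV poly(A) signal. The attB sites are left over from Gateway recombination, and the arrangement yields an N-terminal RFP fusion to the GTPase. The insert carries the Q67L substitution. The "CA" in the name presumably denotes a constitutively active form, although the record does not spell this out. A second cassette within the T-DNA, NOS promoter–bar–NOS terminator, encodes phosphinothricin acetyltransferase for selecting transformed plants on glufosinate-type herbicides. Residual lac promoter/operator and pUC MCS fragments are backbone remnants.

The stated purpose is fluorescent tagging: visualising this mutant Rab7-family GTPase, which is annotated as acting in vesicle trafficking and autophagy, in plant cells. The purpose line also mentions "35S", which conflicts with the Ubi10 promoter given in the plasmid name and promoter field.
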