Addgene plasmid #102371: UBI10:RFP-RabG3B-CA
Purpose: fluorescent tagging. Plant expression of RFP-35S:RabG3B-CA
Depositing lab: Silke Robatzek. Depositing organization: Sainsbury Laboratory, Norwich.
Backbone
  Vector backbone: pUBN-RFP
  Vector type: Plant Expression
Growth in bacteria
  Bacterial resistance: Spectinomycin, 50 μg/mL
  Growth temperature: 37°C
  Growth strain: DH5alpha
  Copy number: Unknown
Gene/Insert
  Gene/Insert name: RabG3B
  Species: A. thaliana (mustard weed)
  Mutation: Q67L
  Entrez Gene: RABG3B (a.k.a. AT1G22740, ATRABG3B, RAB GTPase homolog G3B, RAB GTPase homolog G3B, RAB7, RAB75, T22J18.9, T22J18_9)
  Promoter: Ubi10
  Tag / fusion protein: RFP (N terminal on backbone)
  Cloning method: Gateway Cloning
  Sequencing primers: 5′ none specified
Terms and licenses: Academic/Nonprofit Terms; Industry Terms: Not Available to Industry
How to cite: UBI10:RFP-RabG3B-CA was a gift from Silke Robatzek (Addgene plasmid # 102371 ; http://n2t.net/addgene:102371 ; RRID:Addgene_102371)
