>Addgene plasmid #102371 | UBI10:RFP-RabG3B-CA | depositor partial sequence | sequence record 193461 | insert
ATGTCGACGCGAAGACGAACTTTACTCAAAGTTATAATTCTTGGAGACAGCGGGGTTGGCAAAACATCGT
TGATGAATCAATATGTGAATAACAAGTTTAGTCAACAGTACAAAGCTACGATCGGAGCTGATTTTGTCAC
TAAGGAGCTTCAAATTGATGACAGGCTTGTCACATTGCAAATATGGGACACTGCTGGGCTAGAGAGGTTT
CAAAGTCTTGGTGTTGCTTTCTATAGAGGTGCAGATTGTTGTGTTCTTGTCTATGATGTGAATCACTTGA
AGTCATTTGAATCTCTCGACAATTGGCACAACGAGTTTCTTACACGGGCTAGTCCACGTGACCCAATGGC
ATTCCCTTTTATACTTCTTGGTAATAAGGTTGATATTGATGGAGGAAATAGCCGAGTGGTATCTGAGAAG
AAGGCTAGAGAATGGTGTGCTGAAAAGGGAAACATAGTCTATTTCGAGACATCGGCTAAAGAAGATTACA
ATGTCGATGACTCCTTCTTGTGCATCACAAAACTTGCCCTTGCAAATGAACGCGACCAAGATATATATTT
CCAGCCAGATACTGGTTCGGTGCCTGAGCAAAGAGGAGGTTGTGCTTGCTGA
